Addgene plasmid #144993: TFORF3517
Purpose: Lentiviral vector for overexpressing transcription factor ORFs with unique 24-bp barcodes. Barcodes facilitate identification of transcription factors in pooled screens.
Depositing lab: Feng Zhang. Depositing organization: Broad Institute. Publication: A transcription factor atlas of directed differentiation. Joung J, Ma S, Tay T, Geiger-Schuller KR, Kirchgatterer PC, Verdine VK, Guo B, Arias-Garcia MA, Allen WE, Singh A, Kuksenko O, Abudayyeh OO, Gootenberg JS, Fu Z, Macrae RK, Buenrostro JD, Regev A, Zhang F. Cell. 2023 Jan 5;186(1):209-229.e26. doi: 10.1016/j.cell.2022.11.026. PubMed 36608654.
Backbone
  Vector backbone: pLX_TRC317
  Backbone manufacturer: Broad Institute Genetic Perturbation Platform
  Backbone size w/o insert (bp): 8264
  Vector type: Mammalian Expression, Lentiviral
  Selectable markers: Puromycin
Growth in bacteria
  Bacterial resistance: Ampicillin, 100 μg/mL
  Growth temperature: 37°C
  Growth strain: NEB Stable
  Copy number: High Copy
Gene/Insert
  Gene/Insert name: SOX12
  Species: H. sapiens (human)
  Insert size (bp): 1154
  Entrez Gene: SOX12 (a.k.a. SOX22)
  Promoter: EF1a
  Tag / fusion protein: V5 (C terminal on insert)
  Cloning method: Gateway Cloning
  Sequencing primers: 5′ GGGTGGAGACTGAAGTTAGGCCAG; 3′ CACATAGCGTAAAAGGAGCAACATAG
Resource information
  A portion of this plasmid was derived from a plasmid made by: Broad Institute Genetic Perturbation Platform
Terms and licenses: Academic/Nonprofit Terms; Industry Terms: Not Available to Industry
Depositor comments: NM_006943.3 Please test multiple small colonies in case of plasmid recombination. To make this collection available in a timely manner, a portion of this collection was not fully sequenced by Addgene. If an Addgene verified full plasmid sequence is not available, please contact us prior to placing an order to request the full sequence.
How to cite: TFORF3517 was a gift from Feng Zhang (Addgene plasmid # 144993 ; http://n2t.net/addgene:144993 ; RRID:Addgene_144993)
