[The description below was written by a language model from this plasmid's Addgene catalogue record and pLannotate feature annotations shown in this document.]
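Description:
TFORF3517 is a lentiviral mammalian expression plasmid built on the pLX_TRC317 backbone and carrying the human SOX12 (SOX22) open reading frame. It belongs to a barcoded transcription factor ORF collection. It is propagated in E. coli through a high-copy ColE1/pUC-type origin with ampicillin selection (AmpR), and the backbone also retains an f1 origin and remnants of a lac/lacZα cloning region flanked by T7 and T3 promoters. The depositor notes that the plasmid can recombine, as is common for LTR-containing vectors.

The viral portion follows a third-generation, self-inactivating design. An RSV promoter drives a truncated HIV-1 5' LTR, followed by the Ψ packaging signal, a gag fragment, the Rev response element and a cPPT/CTS. The genome ends in a ΔU3 3' LTR with a downstream SV40 polyadenylation signal. Two expression units lie within the transferred region. An SV40 early promoter drives puromycin N-acetyltransferase for selecting transduced cells. A human EF-1α promoter drives SOX12, which was inserted by Gateway recombination and is therefore flanked by attB1 and attB2 remnants, with a V5 epitope tag fused at the C terminus for detection. A WPRE downstream of the ORF enhances transcript stability and expression.

According to the record, each construct in the collection carries a unique 24-bp barcode so that the transcription factor can be identified in pooled overexpression screens. The barcode is not separately annotated in the feature table; a short U6 promoter fragment is annotated between the V5 tag and the WPRE, but its function is not stated. The construct is used for stable SOX12 overexpression, for example in directed differentiation screening.
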