Features (pLannotate 1.2.2; 34 found; start..end, strand, type, name):
      5..231     +  promoter       RSV promoter: Rous sarcoma virus enhancer/promoter
    232..412     +  LTR            5' LTR (truncated): truncated 5' long terminal repeat (LTR) from HIV-1
    459..584     +  misc_feature   HIV-1 Ψ: packaging signal of human immunodeficiency virus type 1
    568..931     +  CDS            HIV-1 gag (fragment): gag protein from human immunodeficiency virus 1; gag
   1077..1310    +  misc_feature   RRE: The Rev response element (RRE) of HIV-1 allows for Rev-dependent mRNA export from the nucleus to the cytoplasm.
   1687..1713    +  CDS            Rev (fragment): human immunodeficiency virus 1 (HIV-1) Rev protein; rev; enhances nuclear export of unspliced and incompletely spliced viral mRNAs
   1720..1743    +  promoter       SV40 promoter (fragment): SV40 early promoter
   1744..1815    +  promoter       SV40 promoter (fragment): SV40 enhancer and early promoter
   1839..1974    +  rep_origin     SV40 ori: SV40 origin of replication
   2020..2616    +  CDS            PuroR (fragment): puromycin N-acetyltransferase; pac from Streptomyces; confers resistance to puromycin
   2665..2782    +  misc_feature   cPPT/CTS: central polypurine tract and central termination sequence of HIV-1
   2847..2913    +  CDS            small t antigen (fragment): SV40 (simian virus 40) small t antigen
   2920..4098    +  promoter       EF-1α promoter: strong constitutive promoter for human elongation factor EF-1α
   4119..4136    +  protein_bind   attB1 (fragment): mutant version of attB; core recombination site for the Gateway® BP reaction BP Clonase™
   4145..5089    +  CDS            SOX12: SOX12_HUMAN - Also known as SOX22. Experimental evidence at transcript level: Swiss-Prot protein existence level 2. Transcription factor that binds to DNA at the consensus sequence 5'-ACCAAAG-3' (By similarity). Acts as a transcriptional activator (By similarity). Binds cooperatively with POU3F2/BRN2 or POU3F1/OCT6 to gene promoters, which enhances transcriptional activation (By similarity). Involved in the differentiation of naive CD4-positive T-cells into peripherally induced regulatory T (pT reg) cells under inflammatory conditions (By similarity). Binds to the promoter region of the FOXP3
   5097..5114    -  protein_bind   attB2 (fragment): mutant version of attB; core recombination site for the Gateway® BP reaction BP Clonase™
   5123..5164    +  CDS            V5 tag: epitope tag from simian virus 5
   5180..5233    +  promoter       U6 promoter (fragment): RNA polymerase III promoter for human U6 snRNA
   5275..5863    +  misc_feature   WPRE: woodchuck hepatitis virus posttranscriptional regulatory element
   5914..5933    +  misc_feature   cPPT/CTS (fragment): central polypurine tract and central termination sequence of HIV-1
   5935..6168    +  LTR            3' LTR (ΔU3): self-inactivating 3' long terminal repeat (LTR) from HIV-1
   6246..6367    +  polyA_signal   SV40 poly(A) signal: SV40 polyadenylation signal
   6407..6542    +  rep_origin     SV40 ori: SV40 origin of replication
   6563..6581    -  promoter       T7 promoter: promoter for bacteriophage T7 RNA polymerase
   6589..6744    +  CDS            lacZα (fragment): LacZα fragment of β-galactosidase; lacZ fragment
   6749..7177    +  rep_origin     f1 ori (sequence partly withheld): f1 bacteriophage origin of replication; arrow indicates direction of (+) strand synthesis
   7230..7334    +  promoter       AmpR promoter: bla
   7335..8195    +  CDS            AmpR: β-lactamase; bla; confers resistance to ampicillin, carbenicillin, and related antibiotics
   8366..8954    +  rep_origin     ori: high-copy-number ColE1/pMB1/pBR322/pUC origin of replication
   9137..9229    +  CDS            lacI (fragment): lac repressor; lacI; The lac repressor binds to the lac operator to inhibit transcription in E. coli. This inhibition can be relieved by adding lactose or isopropyl-β-D-thiogalactopyranoside (IPTG).
   9242..9263    +  protein_bind   CAP binding site: CAP binding activates transcription in the presence of cAMP. E. coli catabolite activator protein
   9278..9308    +  promoter       lac promoter: promoter for the E. coli lac operon
   9316..9332    +  protein_bind   lac operator: The lac repressor binds to the lac operator to inhibit transcription in E. coli. This inhibition can be relieved by adding lactose or isopropyl-β-D-thiogalactopyranoside (IPTG). lac repressor encoded by lacI
   9377..9395    +  promoter       T3 promoter: promoter for bacteriophage T3 RNA polymerase
>Addgene plasmid #144993 | TFORF3517 | depositor full sequence | sequence record 287093 | Full Sequence
TTAATGTAGTCTTATGCAATACTCTTGTAGTCTTGCAACATGGTAACGATGAGTTAGCAACATGCCTTAC
AAGGAGAGAAAAAGCACCGTGCATGCCGATTGGTGGAAGTAAGGTGGTACGATCGTGCCTTATTAGGAAG
GCAACAGACGGGTCTGACATGGATTGGACGAACCACTGAATTGCCGCATTGCAGAGATATTGTATTTAAG
TGCCTAGCTCGATACATAAACGGGTCTCTCTGGTTAGACCAGATCTGAGCCTGGGAGCTCTCTGGCTAAC
TAGGGAACCCACTGCTTAAGCCTCAATAAAGCTTGCCTTGAGTGCTTCAAGTAGTGTGTGCCCGTCTGTT
GTGTGACTCTGGTAACTAGAGATCCCTCAGACCCTTTTAGTCAGTGTGGAAAATCTCTAGCAGTGGCGCC
CGAACAGGGACTTGAAAGCGAAAGGGAAACCAGAGGAGCTCTCTCGACGCAGGACTCGGCTTGCTGAAGC
GCGCACGGCAAGAGGCGAGGGGCGGCGACTGGTGAGTACGCCAAAAATTTTGACTAGCGGAGGCTAGAAG
GAGAGAGATGGGTGCGAGAGCGTCAGTATTAAGCGGGGGAGAATTAGATCGCGATGGGAAAAAATTCGGT
TAAGGCCAGGGGGAAAGAAAAAATATAAATTAAAACATATAGTATGGGCAAGCAGGGAGCTAGAACGATT
CGCAGTTAATCCTGGCCTGTTAGAAACATCAGAAGGCTGTAGACAAATACTGGGACAGCTACAACCATCC
CTTCAGACAGGATCAGAAGAACTTAGATCATTATATAATACAGTAGCAACCCTCTATTGTGTGCATCAAA
GGATAGAGATAAAAGACACCAAGGAAGCTTTAGACAAGATAGAGGAAGAGCAAAACAAAAGTAAGACCAC
CGCACAGCAAGCGGCCGCTGATCTTCAGACCTGGAGGAGGAGATATGAGGGACAATTGGAGAAGTGAATT
ATATAAATATAAAGTAGTAAAAATTGAACCATTAGGAGTAGCACCCACCAAGGCAAAGAGAAGAGTGGTG
CAGAGAGAAAAAAGAGCAGTGGGAATAGGAGCTTTGTTCCTTGGGTTCTTGGGAGCAGCAGGAAGCACTA
TGGGCGCAGCGTCAATGACGCTGACGGTACAGGCCAGACAATTATTGTCTGGTATAGTGCAGCAGCAGAA
CAATTTGCTGAGGGCTATTGAGGCGCAACAGCATCTGTTGCAACTCACAGTCTGGGGCATCAAGCAGCTC
CAGGCAAGAATCCTGGCTGTGGAAAGATACCTAAAGGATCAACAGCTCCTGGGGATTTGGGGTTGCTCTG
GAAAACTCATTTGCACCACTGCTGTGCCTTGGAATGCTAGTTGGAGTAATAAATCTCTGGAACAGATTTG
GAATCACACGACCTGGATGGAGTGGGACAGAGAAATTAACAATTACACAAGCTTAATACACTCCTTAATT
GAAGAATCGCAAAACCAGCAAGAAAAGAATGAACAAGAATTATTGGAATTAGATAAATGGGCAAGTTTGT
GGAATTGGTTTAACATAACAAATTGGCTGTGGTATATAAAATTATTCATAATGATAGTAGGAGGCTTGGT
AGGTTTAAGAATAGTTTTTGCTGTACTTTCTATAGTGAATAGAGTTAGGCAGGGATATTCACCATTATCG
TTTCAGACCCACCTCCCAACCCCGAGGGGACCCATGCATTGCATCTCAATTAGTCAGCAACCAGGTGTGG
AAAGTCCCCAGGCTCCCCAGCAGGCAGAAGTATGCAAAGCATGCGTCTCAATTAGTCAGCAACCATAGTC
CCGCCCCTAACTCCGCCCATCCCGCCCCTAACTCCGCCCAGTTCCGCCCATTCTCCGCCCCATGGCTGAC
TAATTTTTTTTATTTATGCAGAGGCCGAGGCCGCCTCGGCCTCTGAGCTATTCCAGAAGTAGTGAGGAGG
CTTTTTTGGAGGCCTAGGCTTTTGCAAAAAGCTTTCTAGAGGTACCACCGGAGCTTACCATGACCGAGTA
CAAGCCCACGGTGCGCCTCGCCACCCGCGACGACGTCCCCAGGGCCGTACGCACCCTCGCCGCCGCGTTC
GCCGACTACCCCGCCACGCGCCACACCGTCGATCCGGACCGCCACATCGAGCGGGTCACCGAGCTGCAAG
AACTCTTCCTCACGCGCGTCGGGCTCGACATCGGCAAGGTGTGGGTCGCGGACGACGGCGCCGCCGTGGC
GGTCTGGACCACGCCGGAGAGCGTCGAAGCGGGGGCGGTGTTCGCCGAGATCGGCCCGCGCATGGCCGAG
TTGAGCGGTTCCCGGCTGGCCGCGCAGCAACAGATGGAAGGCCTCCTGGCGCCGCACCGGCCCAAGGAGC
CCGCGTGGTTCCTGGCCACCGTCGGCGTCTCGCCCGACCACCAGGGCAAGGGTCTGGGCAGCGCCGTCGT
GCTCCCCGGAGTGGAGGCGGCCGAGCGCGCCGGGGTGCCCGCCTTCCTGGAGACCTCCGCGCCCCGCAAC
CTCCCCTTCTACGAGCGGCTCGGCTTCACCGTCACCGCCGACGTCGAGGTGCCCGAAGGACCGCGCACCT
GGTGCATGACCCGCAAGCCCGGTGCCAGTTAACGAATTCTAGATCTTGAGACAAATGGCAGTATTCATCC
ACAATTTTAAAAGAAAAGGGGGGATTGGGGGGTACAGTGCAGGGGAAAGAATAGTAGACATAATAGCAAC
AGACATACAAACTAAAGAATTACAAAAACAAATTACAAAAATTCAAAATTTTCGGGTTTATTACAGGGAC
AGCAGAGATCCACTTTGGCGCCGGCTCGAGGCCTGCAGGTGCAAAGATGGATAAAGTTTTAAACAGAGAG
GAATCTTTGCAGCTAATGGACCTTCTAGGTCTTGAAAGGAGTGGGAATTGGCTCCGGTGCCCGTCAGTGG
GCAGAGCGCACATCGCCCACAGTCCCCGAGAAGTTGGGGGGAGGGGTCGGCAATTGAACCGGTGCCTAGA
GAAGGTGGCGCGGGGTAAACTGGGAAAGTGATGTCGTGTACTGGCTCCGCCTTTTTCCCGAGGGTGGGGG
AGAACCGTATATAAGTGCAGTAGTCGCCGTGAACGTTCTTTTTCGCAACGGGTTTGCCGCCAGAACACAG
GTAAGTGCCGTGTGTGGTTCCCGCGGGCCTGGCCTCTTTACGGGTTATGGCCCTTGCGTGCCTTGAATTA
CTTCCACCTGGCTGCAGTACGTGATTCTTGATCCCGAGCTTCGGGTTGGAAGTGGGTGGGAGAGTTCGAG
GCCTTGCGCTTAAGGAGCCCCTTCGCCTCGTGCTTGAGTTGAGGCCTGGCCTGGGCGCTGGGGCCGCCGC
GTGCGAATCTGGTGGCACCTTCGCGCCTGTCTCGCTGCTTTCGATAAGTCTCTAGCCATTTAAAATTTTT
GATGACCTGCTGCGACGCTTTTTTTCTGGCAAGATAGTCTTGTAAATGCGGGCCAAGATCTGCACACTGG
TATTTCGGTTTTTGGGGCCGCGGGCGGCGACGGGGCCCGTGCGTCCCAGCGCACATGTTCGGCGAGGCGG
GGCCTGCGAGCGCGGCCACCGAGAATCGGACGGGGGTAGTCTCAAGCTGGCCGGCCTGCTCTGGTGCCTG
GCCTCGCGCCGCCGTGTATCGCCCCGCCCTGGGCGGCAAGGCTGGCCCGGTCGGCACCAGTTGCGTGAGC
GGAAAGATGGCCGCTTCCCGGCCCTGCTGCAGGGAGCTCAAAATGGAGGACGCGGCGCTCGGGAGAGCGG
GCGGGTGAGTCACCCACACAAAGGAAAAGGGCCTTTCCGTCCTCAGCCGTCGCTTCATGTGACTCCACGG
AGTACCGGGCGCCGTCCAGGCACCTCGATTAGTTCTCGAGCTTTTGGAGTACGTCGTCTTTAGGTTGGGG
GGAGGGGTTTTATGCGATGGAGTTTCCCCACACTGAGTGGGTGGAGACTGAAGTTAGGCCAGCTTGGCAC
TTGATGTAATTCTCCTTGGAATTTGCCCTTTTTGAGTTTGGATCTTGGTTCATTCTCAAGCCTCAGACAG
TGGTTCAAAGTTTTTTTCTTCCATTTCAGGTGTCGTGAGGCTAGCATCGATTGATCAACAAGTTTGTACA
AAAAAGTTGGCACCATGGTGCAGCAGCGGGGCGCGAGGGCCAAGCGGGACGGCGGGCCGCCGCCCCCGGG
ACCCGGGCCGGCCGAGGAGGGGGCGCGCGAGCCCGGCTGGTGCAAGACCCCGAGCGGCCACATCAAGAGG
CCGATGAACGCATTCATGGTGTGGTCGCAGCACGAACGGCGGAAGATCATGGACCAGTGGCCCGACATGC
ACAACGCCGAGATCTCCAAGCGCCTGGGCCGCCGCTGGCAGCTGCTGCAGGACTCGGAGAAGATCCCGTT
CGTGCGGGAGGCGGAGCGGCTGCGGCTCAAGCACATGGCGGATTACCCGGACTACAAGTACCGGCCGCGC
AAAAAGAGCAAGGGGGCGCCCGCCAAGGCGCGGCCCCGCCCCCCCGGTGGTAGCGGTGGCGGCAGCCGGC
TCAAGCCCGGGCCGCAGCTGCCTGGCCGCGGGGGCCGCCGAGCAGCGGGAGGGCCTTTGGGGGGCGGGGC
GGCGGCGCCCGAGGACGACGATGAAGACGACGACGAGGAGCTGCTGGAAGTGCGCCTGGTCGAGACCCCG
GGGCGGGAGCTGTGGAGGATGGTCCCGGCGGGACGGGCCGCTCGGGGACAAGCGGAGCGCGCCCAAGGGC
CGTCGGGCGAGGGGGCGGCCGCCGCCGCCGCCGCCTCCCCGACACCGTCGGAGGACGAGGAGCCGGAGGA
AGAGGAGGAGGAGGCGGCAGCGGCTGAGGAAGGTGAAGAGGAGACGGTGGCGTCGGGGGAGGAGTCGCTG
GGCTTTCTGTCCAGGCTGCCCCCTGGCCCGGCCGGCCTGGACTGCAGCGCCCTGGATCGCGACCCGGACC
TGCAGCCTCCCTCGGGCACGTCGCACTTCGAGTTCCCGGACTACTGCACCCCCGAGGTTACCGAGATGAT
CGCGGGGGACTGGCGCCCGTCTAGCATCGCAGACCTGGTTTTCACCTACTTGCCAACTTTCTTGTACAAA
GTGGTTGATATCGGTAAGCCTATCCCTAACCCTCTCCTCGGTCTCGATTCTACGTAGTAATGAACTAGTC
CGTAACTTGAAAGTATTTCGATTTCTTGGCTTTATATATCTTGTGGAAAGGACGAATAAGTGGCGGTGAT
TAATTACAAACGCGTTAAGTCGACAATCAACCTCTGGATTACAAAATTTGTGAAAGATTGACTGGTATTC
TTAACTATGTTGCTCCTTTTACGCTATGTGGATACGCTGCTTTAATGCCTTTGTATCATGCTATTGCTTC
CCGTATGGCTTTCATTTTCTCCTCCTTGTATAAATCCTGGTTGCTGTCTCTTTATGAGGAGTTGTGGCCC
GTTGTCAGGCAACGTGGCGTGGTGTGCACTGTGTTTGCTGACGCAACCCCCACTGGTTGGGGCATTGCCA
CCACCTGTCAGCTCCTTTCCGGGACTTTCGCTTTCCCCCTCCCTATTGCCACGGCGGAACTCATCGCCGC
CTGCCTTGCCCGCTGCTGGACAGGGGCTCGGCTGTTGGGCACTGACAATTCCGTGGTGTTGTCGGGGAAA
TCATCGTCCTTTCCTTGGCTGCTCGCCTGTGTTGCCACCTGGATTCTGCGCGGGACGTCCTTCTGCTACG
TCCCTTCGGCCCTCAATCCAGCGGACCTTCCTTCCCGCGGCCTGCTGCCGGCTCTGCGGCCTCTTCCGCG
TCTTCGCCTTCGCCCTCAGACGAGTCGGATCTCCCTTTGGGCCGCCTCCCCGCGTCGACTTTAAGACCAA
TGACTTACAAGGCAGCTGTAGATCTTAGCCACTTTTTAAAAGAAAAGGGGGGACTGGAAGGGCTAATTCA
CTCCCAACGAAGACAAGATCTGCTTTTTGCTTGTACTGGGTCTCTCTGGTTAGACCAGATCTGAGCCTGG
GAGCTCTCTGGCTAACTAGGGAACCCACTGCTTAAGCCTCAATAAAGCTTGCCTTGAGTGCTTCAAGTAG
TGTGTGCCCGTCTGTTGTGTGACTCTGGTAACTAGAGATCCCTCAGACCCTTTTAGTCAGTGTGGAAAAT
CTCTAGCAGTACGTATAGTAGTTCATGTCATCTTATTATTCAGTATTTATAACTTGCAAAGAAATGAATA
TCAGAGAGTGAGAGGAACTTGTTTATTGCAGCTTATAATGGTTACAAATAAAGCAATAGCATCACAAATT
TCACAAATAAAGCATTTTTTTCACTGCATTCTAGTTGTGGTTTGTCCAAACTCATCAATGTATCTTATCA
TGTCTGGCTCTAGCTATCCCGCCCCTAACTCCGCCCATCCCGCCCCTAACTCCGCCCAGTTCCGCCCATT
CTCCGCCCCATGGCTGACTAATTTTTTTTATTTATGCAGAGGCCGAGGCCGCCTCGGCCTCTGAGCTATT
CCAGAAGTAGTGAGGAGGCTTTTTTGGAGGCCTAGGGACGTACCCAATTCGCCCTATAGTGAGTCGTATT
ACGCGCGCTCACTGGCCGTCGTTTTACAACGTCGTGACTGGGAAAACCCTGGCGTTACCCAACTTAATCG
CCTTGCAGCACATCCCCCTTTCGCCAGCTGGCGTAATAGCGAAGAGGCCCGCACCGATCGCCCTTCCCAA
CAGTTGCGCAGCCTGAATGGCGAATGGG
[124 nt withheld, positions 6749-6872]
C
[91 nt withheld, positions 6874-6964]
A
[49 nt withheld, positions 6966-7014]
CCTTTGACGTTGGAGTCCACGTTCTTT
[37 nt withheld, positions 7042-7078]
ACCCTATCTCGGTCTATTCTTTTGATTTATAAGGGATTTTGCCGATTTCGGCCTATTGGTTAAAAAATGA
GCTGATTTAACAAAAATTTAACGCGAATTTTAACAAAATATTAACGCTTACAATTTAGGTGGCACTTTTC
GGGGAAATGTGCGCGGAACCCCTATTTGTTTATTTTTCTAAATACATTCAAATATGTATCCGCTCATGAG
ACAATAACCCTGATAAATGCTTCAATAATATTGAAAAAGGAAGAGTATGAGTATTCAACATTTCCGTGTC
GCCCTTATTCCCTTTTTTGCGGCATTTTGCCTTCCTGTTTTTGCTCACCCAGAAACGCTGGTGAAAGTAA
AAGATGCTGAAGATCAGTTGGGTGCACGAGTGGGTTACATCGAACTGGATCTCAACAGCGGTAAGATCCT
TGAGAGTTTTCGCCCCGAAGAACGTTTTCCAATGATGAGCACTTTTAAAGTTCTGCTATGTGGCGCGGTA
TTATCCCGTATTGACGCCGGGCAAGAGCAACTCGGTCGCCGCATACACTATTCTCAGAATGACTTGGTTG
AGTACTCACCAGTCACAGAAAAGCATCTTACGGATGGCATGACAGTAAGAGAATTATGCAGTGCTGCCAT
AACCATGAGTGATAACACTGCGGCCAACTTACTTCTGACAACGATCGGAGGACCGAAGGAGCTAACCGCT
TTTTTGCACAACATGGGGGATCATGTAACTCGCCTTGATCGTTGGGAACCGGAGCTGAATGAAGCCATAC
CAAACGACGAGCGTGACACCACGATGCCTGTAGCAATGGCAACAACGTTGCGCAAACTATTAACTGGCGA
ACTACTTACTCTAGCTTCCCGGCAACAATTAATAGACTGGATGGAGGCGGATAAAGTTGCAGGACCACTT
CTGCGCTCGGCCCTTCCGGCTGGCTGGTTTATTGCTGATAAATCTGGAGCCGGTGAGCGTGGGTCTCGCG
GTATCATTGCAGCACTGGGGCCAGATGGTAAGCCCTCCCGTATCGTAGTTATCTACACGACGGGGAGTCA
GGCAACTATGGATGAACGAAATAGACAGATCGCTGAGATAGGTGCCTCACTGATTAAGCATTGGTAACTG
TCAGACCAAGTTTACTCATATATACTTTAGATTGATTTAAAACTTCATTTTTAATTTAAAAGGATCTAGG
TGAAGATCCTTTTTGATAATCTCATGACCAAAATCCCTTAACGTGAGTTTTCGTTCCACTGAGCGTCAGA
CCCCGTAGAAAAGATCAAAGGATCTTCTTGAGATCCTTTTTTTCTGCGCGTAATCTGCTGCTTGCAAACA
AAAAAACCACCGCTACCAGCGGTGGTTTGTTTGCCGGATCAAGAGCTACCAACTCTTTTTCCGAAGGTAA
CTGGCTTCAGCAGAGCGCAGATACCAAATACTGTTCTTCTAGTGTAGCCGTAGTTAGGCCACCACTTCAA
GAACTCTGTAGCACCGCCTACATACCTCGCTCTGCTAATCCTGTTACCAGTGGCTGCTGCCAGTGGCGAT
AAGTCGTGTCTTACCGGGTTGGACTCAAGACGATAGTTACCGGATAAGGCGCAGCGGTCGGGCTGAACGG
GGGGTTCGTGCACACAGCCCAGCTTGGAGCGAACGACCTACACCGAACTGAGATACCTACAGCGTGAGCT
ATGAGAAAGCGCCACGCTTCCCGAAGGGAGAAAGGCGGACAGGTATCCGGTAAGCGGCAGGGTCGGAACA
GGAGAGCGCACGAGGGAGCTTCCAGGGGGAAACGCCTGGTATCTTTATAGTCCTGTCGGGTTTCGCCACC
TCTGACTTGAGCGTCGATTTTTGTGATGCTCGTCAGGGGGGCGGAGCCTATGGAAAAACGCCAGCAACGC
GGCCTTTTTACGGTTCCTGGCCTTTTGCTGGCCTTTTGCTCACATGTTCTTTCCTGCGTTATCCCCTGAT
TCTGTGGATAACCGTATTACCGCCTTTGAGTGAGCTGATACCGCTCGCCGCAGCCGAACGACCGAGCGCA
GCGAGTCAGTGAGCGAGGAAGCGGAAGAGCGCCCAATACGCAAACCGCCTCTCCCCGCGCGTTGGCCGAT
TCATTAATGCAGCTGGCACGACAGGTTTCCCGACTGGAAAGCGGGCAGTGAGCGCAACGCAATTAATGTG
AGTTAGCTCACTCATTAGGCACCCCAGGCTTTACACTTTATGCTTCCGGCTCGTATGTTGTGTGGAATTG
TGAGCGGATAACAATTTCACACAGGAAACAGCTATGACCATGATTACGCCAAGCGCGCAATTAACCCTCA
CTAAAGGGAACAAAAGCTGGAGCTGCAAGC
