>Addgene plasmid #144993 | TFORF3517 | depositor partial sequence | sequence record 287094 | Insert
ATCGATTGATCAACAAGTTTGTACAAAAAAGTTGGCACCATGGTGCAGCAGCGGGGCGCGAGGGCCAAGC
GGGACGGCGGGCCGCCGCCCCCGGGACCCGGGCCGGCCGAGGAGGGGGCGCGCGAGCCCGGCTGGTGCAA
GACCCCGAGCGGCCACATCAAGAGGCCGATGAACGCATTCATGGTGTGGTCGCAGCACGAACGGCGGAAG
ATCATGGACCAGTGGCCCGACATGCACAACGCCGAGATCTCCAAGCGCCTGGGCCGCCGCTGGCAGCTGC
TGCAGGACTCGGAGAAGATCCCGTTCGTGCGGGAGGCGGAGCGGCTGCGGCTCAAGCACATGGCGGATTA
CCCGGACTACAAGTACCGGCCGCGCAAAAAGAGCAAGGGGGCGCCCGCCAAGGCGCGGCCCCGCCCCCCC
GGTGGTAGCGGTGGCGGCAGCCGGCTCAAGCCCGGGCCGCAGCTGCCTGGCCGCGGGGGCCGCCGAGCAG
CGGGAGGGCCTTTGGGGGGCGGGGCGGCGGCGCCCGAGGACGACGATGAAGACGACGACGAGGAGCTGCT
GGAAGTGCGCCTGGTCGAGACCCCGGGGCGGGAGCTGTGGAGGATGGTCCCGGCGGGACGGGCCGCTCGG
GGACAAGCGGAGCGCGCCCAAGGGCCGTCGGGCGAGGGGGCGGCCGCCGCCGCCGCCGCCTCCCCGACAC
CGTCGGAGGACGAGGAGCCGGAGGAAGAGGAGGAGGAGGCGGCAGCGGCTGAGGAAGGTGAAGAGGAGAC
GGTGGCGTCGGGGGAGGAGTCGCTGGGCTTTCTGTCCAGGCTGCCCCCTGGCCCGGCCGGCCTGGACTGC
AGCGCCCTGGATCGCGACCCGGACCTGCAGCCTCCCTCGGGCACGTCGCACTTCGAGTTCCCGGACTACT
GCACCCCCGAGGTTACCGAGATGATCGCGGGGGACTGGCGCCCGTCTAGCATCGCAGACCTGGTTTTCAC
CTACTTGCCAACTTTCTTGTACAAAGTGGTTGATATCGGTAAGCCTATCCCTAACCCTCTCCTCGGTCTC
GATTCTACGTAGTAATGAACTAGTCCGTAACTTGAAAGTATTTCGATTTCTTGGCTTTATATATCTTGTG
GAAAGGACGAATAAGTGGCGGTGATTAATTACAA
