>Addgene plasmid #144993 | TFORF3517 | depositor partial sequence | sequence record 287095 | Barcode
ATAAGTGGCGGTGATTAATTACAA
