>Addgene plasmid #144993 | TFORF3517 | addgene partial sequence | sequence record 313859 | WPRE-R 5'-CATAGCGTAAAAGGAGCAACA-3'
TTTGGGGGGCGGGGCGGCGGCGCCCGAGGACGACGATGAAGACGACGACGAGGAGCTGCTGGAAGTGCGC
CTGGTCGAGACCCCGGGGCGGGAGCTGTGGAGGATGGTCCCGGCGGGACGGGCCGCTCGGGGACAAGCGG
AGCGCGCCCAAGGGCCGTCGGGCGAGGGGGCGGCCGCCGCCGCCGCCGCCTCCCCGACACCGTCGGAGGA
CGAGGAGCCGGAGGAAGAGGAGGAGGAGGCGGCAGCGGCTGAGGAAGGTGAAGAGGAGACGGTGGCGTCG
GGGGAGGAGTCGCTGGGCTTTCTGTCCAGGCTGCCCCCTGGCCCGGCCGGCCTGGACTGCAGCGCCCTGG
ATCGCGACCCGGACCTGCAGCCTCCCTCGGGCACGTCGCACTTCGAGTTCCCGGACTACTGCACCCCCGA
GGTTACCGAGATGATCGCGGGGGACTGGCGCCCGTCTAGCATCGCAGACCTGGTTTTCACCTACTTGCCA
ACTTTCTTGTACAAAGTGGTTGATATCGGTAAGCCTATCCCTAACCCTCTCCTCGGTCTCGATTCTACGT
AGTAATGAACTAGTCCGTAACTTGAAAGTATTTCGATTTCTTGGCTTTATATATCTTGTGGAAAGGACGA
ATAAGTGGCGGTGATTAATTACAAACGCGTTAAGTCGACAATCAACCTCTGGATTACAAAATT
